>Addgene plasmid #202429 | pmNeon Green-N1 | addgene full sequence | sequence record 463547 | Addgene NGS Result
[73 nt withheld, positions 1-73]
CAGGTGGCACTTTTCGGGGAAATGTGCGCGGAACCCCTATTTGTTTATTTTTCTAAATACATTCAAATAT
GTATCCGCTCATGAGACAATAACCCTGATAAATGCTTCAATAATATTGAAAAAGGAAGAGTCCTGAGGCG
GAAAGAACCAGCTGTGGAATGTGTGTCAGTTAGGGTGTGGAAAGTCCCCAGGCTCCCCAGCAGGCAGAAG
TATGCAAAGCATGCATCTCAATTAGTCAGCAACCAGGTGTGGAAAGTCCCCAGGCTCCCCAGCAGGCAGA
AGTATGCAAAGCATGCATCTCAATTAGTCAGCAACCATAGTCCCGCCCCTAACTCCGCCCATCCCGCCCC
TAACTCCGCCCAGTTCCGCCCATTCTCCGCCCCATGGCTGACTAATTTTTTTTATTTATGCAGAGGCCGA
GGCCGCCTCGGCCTCTGAGCTATTCCAGAAGTAGTGAGGAGGCTTTTTTGGAGGCCTAGGCTTTTGCAAA
GATCGATCAAGAGACAGGATGAGGATCGTTTCGCATGATTGAACAAGATGGATTGCACGCAGGTTCTCCG
GCCGCTTGGGTGGAGAGGCTATTCGGCTATGACTGGGCACAACAGACAATCGGCTGCTCTGATGCCGCCG
TGTTCCGGCTGTCAGCGCAGGGGCGCCCGGTTCTTTTTGTCAAGACCGACCTGTCCGGTGCCCTGAATGA
ACTGCAAGACGAGGCAGCGCGGCTATCGTGGCTGGCCACGACGGGCGTTCCTTGCGCAGCTGTGCTCGAC
GTTGTCACTGAAGCGGGAAGGGACTGGCTGCTATTGGGCGAAGTGCCGGGGCAGGATCTCCTGTCATCTC
ACCTTGCTCCTGCCGAGAAAGTATCCATCATGGCTGATGCAATGCGGCGGCTGCATACGCTTGATCCGGC
TACCTGCCCATTCGACCACCAAGCGAAACATCGCATCGAGCGAGCACGTACTCGGATGGAAGCCGGTCTT
GTCGATCAGGATGATCTGGACGAAGAGCATCAGGGGCTCGCGCCAGCCGAACTGTTCGCCAGGCTCAAGG
CGAGCATGCCCGACGGCGAGGATCTCGTCGTGACCCATGGCGATGCCTGCTTGCCGAATATCATGGTGGA
AAATGGCCGCTTTTCTGGATTCATCGACTGTGGCCGGCTGGGTGTGGCGGACCGCTATCAGGACATAGCG
TTGGCTACCCGTGATATTGCTGAAGAGCTTGGCGGCGAATGGGCTGACCGCTTCCTCGTGCTTTACGGTA
TCGCCGCTCCCGATTCGCAGCGCATCGCCTTCTATCGCCTTCTTGACGAGTTCTTCTGAGCGGGACTCTG
GGGTTCGAAATGACCGACCAAGCGACGCCCAACCTGCCATCACGAGATTTCGATTCCACCGCCGCCTTCT
ATGAAAGGTTGGGCTTCGGAATCGTTTTCCGGGACGCCGGCTGGATGATCCTCCAGCGCGGGGATCTCAT
GCTGGAGTTCTTCGCCCACCCTAGGGGGAGGCTAACTGAAACACGGAAGGAGACAATACCGGAAGGAACC
CGCGCTATGACGGCAATAAAAAGACAGAATAAAACGCACGGTGTTGGGTCGTTTGTTCATAAACGCGGGG
TTCGGTCCCAGGGCTGGCACTCTGTCGATACCCCACCGAGACCCCATTGGGGCCAATACGCCCGCGTTTC
TTCCTTTTCCCCACCCCACCCCCCAAGTTCGGGTGAAGGCCCAGGGCTCGCAGCCAACGTCGGGGCGGCA
GGCCCTGCCATAGCCTCAGGTTACTCATATATACTTTAGATTGATTTAAAACTTCATTTTTAATTTAAAA
GGATCTAGGTGAAGATCCTTTTTGATAATCTCATGACCAAAATCCCTTAACGTGAGTTTTCGTTCCACTG
AGCGTCAGACCCCGTAGAAAAGATCAAAGGATCTTCTTGAGATCCTTTTTTTCTGCGCGTAATCTGCTGC
TTGCAAACAAAAAAACCACCGCTACCAGCGGTGGTTTGTTTGCCGGATCAAGAGCTACCAACTCTTTTTC
CGAAGGTAACTGGCTTCAGCAGAGCGCAGATACCAAATACTGTTCTTCTAGTGTAGCCGTAGTTAGGCCA
CCACTTCAAGAACTCTGTAGCACCGCCTACATACCTCGCTCTGCTAATCCTGTTACCAGTGGCTGCTGCC
AGTGGCGATAAGTCGTGTCTTACCGGGTTGGACTCAAGACGATAGTTACCGGATAAGGCGCAGCGGTCGG
GCTGAACGGGGGGTTCGTGCACACAGCCCAGCTTGGAGCGAACGACCTACACCGAACTGAGATACCTACA
GCGTGAGCTATGAGAAAGCGCCACGCTTCCCGAAGGGAGAAAGGCGGACAGGTATCCGGTAAGCGGCAGG
GTCGGAACAGGAGAGCGCACGAGGGAGCTTCCAGGGGGAAACGCCTGGTATCTTTATAGTCCTGTCGGGT
TTCGCCACCTCTGACTTGAGCGTCGATTTTTGTGATGCTCGTCAGGGGGGCGGAGCCTATGGAAAAACGC
CAGCAACGCGGCCTTTTTACGGTTCCTGGCCTTTTGCTGGCCTTTTGCTCACATGTTCTTTCCTGCGTTA
TCCCCTGATTCTGTGGATAACCGTATTACCGCCATGCATTAGTTATTAATAGTAATCAATTACGGGGTCA
TTAGTTCATAGCCCATATATGGAGTTCCGCGTTACATAACTTACGGTAAATGGCCCGCCTGGCTGACCGC
CCAACGACCCCCGCCCATTGACGTCAATAATGACGTATGTTCCCATAGTAACGCCAATAGGGACTTTCCA
TTGACGTCAATGGGTGGAGTATTTACGGTAAACTGCCCACTTGGCAGTACATCAAGTGTATCATATGCCA
AGTACGCCCCCTATTGACGTCAATGACGGTAAATGGCCCGCCTGGCATTATGCCCAGTACATGACCTTAT
GGGACTTTCCTACTTGGCAGTACATCTACGTATTAGTCATCGCTATTACCATGGTGATGCGGTTTTGGCA
GTACATCAATGGGCGTGGATAGCGGTTTGACTCACGGGGATTTCCAAGTCTCCACCCCATTGACGTCAAT
GGGAGTTTGTTTTGGCACCAAAATCAACGGGACTTTCCAAAATGTCGTAACAACTCCGCCCCATTGACGC
AAATGGGCGGTAGGCGTGTACGGTGGGAGGTCTATATAAGCAGAGCTGGTTTAGTGAACCGTCAGATCCG
CTAGCGCTACCGGACTCAGATCTCGAGCTCAAGCTTCGAATTCTGCAGTCGACGGTACCGCGGGCCCGGG
ATCCACCGGTCGCCACCATGGTGAGCAAGGGCGAGGAGGATAACATGGCCTCTCTCCCAGCGACACATGA
GTTACACATCTTTGGCTCCATCAACGGTGTGGACTTTGACATGGTGGGTCAGGGCACCGGCAATCCAAAT
GATGGTTATGAGGAGTTAAACCTGAAGTCCACCAAGGGTGACCTCCAGTTCTCCCCCTGGATTCTGGTCC
CTCATATCGGGTATGGCTTCCATCAGTACCTGCCCTACCCTGACGGGATGTCGCCTTTCCAGGCCGCCAT
GGTAGATGGCTCCGGCTACCAAGTCCATCGCACAATGCAGTTTGAAGATGGTGCCTCCCTTACTGTTAAC
TACCGCTACACCTACGAGGGAAGCCACATCAAAGGAGAGGCCCAGGTGAAGGGGACTGGTTTCCCTGCTG
ACGGTCCTGTGATGACCAACTCGCTGACCGCTGCGGACTGGTGCAGGTCGAAGAAGACTTACCCCAACGA
CAAAACCATCATCAGTACCTTTAAGTGGAGTTACACCACTGGAAATGGCAAGCGCTACCGGAGCACTGCG
CGGACCACCTACACCTTTGCCAAGCCAATGGCGGCTAACTATCTGAAGAACCAGCCGATGTACGTGTTCC
GTAAGACGGAGCTCAAGCACTCCAAGACCGAGCTCAACTTCAAGGAGTGGCAAAAGGCCTTTACCGATGT
GATGGGCATGGACGAGCTGTACAAGTAAAGCGGCCGCGACTCTAGATCATAATCAGCCATACCACATTTG
TAGAGGTTTTACTTGCTTTAAAAAACCTCCCACACCTCCCCCTGAACCTGAAACATAAAATGAATGCAAT
TGTTGTTGTTAACTTGTTTATTGCAGCTTATAATGGTTACAAATAAAGCAATAGCATCACAAATTTCACA
AATAAAGCATTTTTTTCACTGCATTCTAGTTGTGGTTTGTCCAAACTCATCAATGTATCTTAAGGCGTAA
ATTGTAAGCGTTAATATTTTGTTAAAATTCGCGTTAAATTTTTGTTAAATCAGCTCATTTTTTAACCAAT
AGGCCGAAATCGGCAAAATCCCTTATAAATCAAAAGAATAGACCGAGATAGGGT
[37 nt withheld, positions 4468-4504]
AAAGAACGTGGACTCCAACGTCAAAGG
[49 nt withheld, positions 4532-4580]
T
[91 nt withheld, positions 4582-4672]
G
[51 nt withheld, positions 4674-4724]
Features (pLannotate 1.2.2; 14 found; start..end, strand, type, name):
    100..204     +  promoter       AmpR promoter: bla
    206..563     +  promoter       SV40 promoter: SV40 enhancer and early promoter
    598..1392    +  CDS            NeoR/KanR: aminoglycoside phosphotransferase from Tn5; aph(3')-II (or nptII); confers resistance to neomycin, kanamycin, and G418 (Geneticin®)
   1413..1565    +  CDS            ble (fragment): BLE_KLEPN - Experimental evidence at protein level: Swiss-Prot protein existence level 1. Binding protein with a strong affinity to the bleomycin family of antibiotics. Binds to CL990; an antimitotic-antibiotic compound. From Klebsiella pneumoniae.
   1624..1671    +  polyA_signal   HSV TK poly(A) signal: herpes simplex virus thymidine kinase polyadenylation signal (Cole and Stacy, 1985)
   1762..1778    -  polyA_signal   bGH poly(A) signal (fragment): bovine growth hormone polyadenylation signal
   2000..2588    +  rep_origin     ori: high-copy-number ColE1/pMB1/pBR322/pUC origin of replication
   2763..3066    +  enhancer       CMV enhancer: human cytomegalovirus immediate early enhancer
   3067..3270    +  promoter       CMV promoter: human cytomegalovirus (CMV) immediate early promoter
   3293..3373    +  misc_feature   MCS: multiple cloning site
   3381..4088    +  CDS            mNeonGreen: mNeonGreen is a basic (constitutively fluorescent) green/yellow fluorescent protein published in 2013, derived from Branchiostoma lanceolatum. It is reported to be a very rapidly-maturing monomer with moderate acid sensitivity.
   4108..4191    +  CDS            large T antigen (fragment): large T antigen from SV40 (simian virus 40)
   4214..4335    +  polyA_signal   SV40 poly(A) signal: SV40 polyadenylation signal
   4369..73      -  rep_origin     f1 ori (across the origin) (sequence partly withheld): f1 bacteriophage origin of replication; arrow indicates direction of (+) strand synthesis
