[The description below was written by a language model from this plasmid's Addgene catalogue record and pLannotate feature annotations shown in this document.]
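Description:
pmNeon Green-N1 is a 4.7 kb empty-backbone mammalian expression vector for making fusions to the green/yellow fluorescent protein mNeonGreen. Its layout follows the familiar "N1" reporter-vector arrangement. A human cytomegalovirus immediate-early enhancer and promoter drive transcription through a multiple cloning site that sits directly upstream of the mNeonGreen coding sequence, followed by an SV40 polyadenylation signal. A gene of interest cloned in frame into the MCS, without its stop codon, would therefore be expressed with mNeonGreen at its C-terminus. The unmodified plasmid carries no insert and can serve as a source of the fluorescent protein alone. mNeonGreen is a bright, rapidly maturing monomer derived from Branchiostoma lanceolatum, which suits it to live-cell localisation studies.

The plasmid is propagated in E. coli through a high-copy ColE1/pUC-type origin and selected with kanamycin. A single Tn5 aminoglycoside phosphotransferase (NeoR/KanR) gene serves both hosts. It is preceded by tandem bacterial (bla) and SV40 early promoters and terminated by the HSV thymidine kinase poly(A) signal, so it confers kanamycin resistance in bacteria and G418 resistance in transfected mammalian cells, allowing stable line selection. An f1 origin permits single-stranded DNA production. The short ble, bGH poly(A) and large T antigen annotations are only fragments, probably backbone remnants or incidental matches rather than functional elements.

The catalogue lists the vector type as lentiviral, but the feature table shows no LTRs, packaging signal, RRE or other lentiviral elements. The sequence is instead consistent with a plasmid delivered by standard transfection.
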