Addgene plasmid #202429: pmNeon Green-N1
Purpose: (Empty Backbone) Mammalian expression vector containing mNeonGreen
Depositing lab: David Bryant. Depositing organization: University of Glasgow. Publication: The small GTPase ARF3 controls invasion modality and metastasis by regulating N-cadherin levels. Sandilands E, Freckmann EC, Cumming EM, Roman-Fernandez A, McGarry L, Anand J, Galbraith L, Mason S, Patel R, Nixon C, Cartwright J, Leung HY, Blyth K, Bryant DM. J Cell Biol. 2023 Apr 3;222(4):e202206115. doi: 10.1083/jcb.202206115. Epub 2023 Feb 28. PubMed 36880595.
Backbone
  Vector backbone: pmNeon Green-N1
  Vector type: Lentiviral
Growth in bacteria
  Bacterial resistance: Kanamycin, 50 μg/mL
  Growth temperature: 37°C
  Growth strain: NEB Stable
  Copy number: High Copy
Gene/Insert
  Gene/Insert name: None
Terms and licenses: Academic/Nonprofit Terms; Industry Terms: Not Available to Industry
How to cite: pmNeon Green-N1 was a gift from David Bryant (Addgene plasmid # 202429 ; http://n2t.net/addgene:202429 ; RRID:Addgene_202429)
